Addgene plasmid #204778: SARS-CoV-2 Mpro protease (M165I mutant - clinical mutant); aliases: 3CLpro, 3C-like
Purpose: Bacterial expression of Sars Cov 2 MPRO M165I mutant
Depositing lab: ASAP Discovery & Frank von Delft. Depositing organization: University of Oxford.
Backbone
  Vector backbone: pET28-LIC
  Vector type: Bacterial Expression
Growth in bacteria
  Bacterial resistance: Kanamycin, 50 μg/mL
  Growth temperature: 37°C
  Growth strain: DH5alpha
  Copy number: Unknown
Gene/Insert
  Gene/Insert name: Sars Cov 2 MPRO
  Species: Sars Cov 2
  Mutation: M165I
  Entrez Gene: ORF1ab (a.k.a. GU280_gp01)
  Cloning method: Ligation Independent Cloning
How to cite: SARS-CoV-2 Mpro protease (M165I mutant - clinical mutant); aliases: 3CLpro, 3C-like was a gift from ASAP Discovery & Frank von Delft (Addgene plasmid # 204778 ; http://n2t.net/addgene:204778 ; RRID:Addgene_204778)
