[The description below was written by a language model from this plasmid's Addgene catalogue record and pLannotate feature annotations shown in this document.]
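Description:
SARS-CoV-2 Mpro protease (M165I mutant) is a bacterial expression plasmid of about 6.25 kb built on the pET28-LIC backbone, with the insert introduced by ligation-independent cloning. It is maintained in E. coli through a ColE1/pBR322-type origin accompanied by the bom region and the rop gene, which normally holds copy number down, although the record lists copy number as unknown. Selection is by kanamycin, conferred by an aph(3')-Ia aminoglycoside phosphotransferase gene. An f1 phage origin is also present, along with short remnants of the tetracycline resistance gene that are backbone relics and not functional markers.

The expression cassette follows the standard pET design: a T7 promoter immediately followed by a lac operator, the phage T7 gene 10 ribosome binding site, the coding region, and a T7 terminator. The plasmid-borne lacI gene supplies repressor, so transcription is held off until IPTG induction in a host that provides T7 RNA polymerase. The open reading frame begins with an N-terminal polyhistidine tag followed by a short element annotated as part of a TEV-cleavage tag, suggesting a removable purification tag. This is followed by a roughly 980 bp segment matching the SARS-CoV-2 replicase polyprotein 1a. The automated annotation's descriptive text refers to nsp10, but that is generic text for the polyprotein entry; according to the catalogue, the insert is the main protease (Mpro, 3CLpro) from ORF1ab carrying the M165I substitution, described as a clinically observed mutation. The stated purpose is bacterial production of this mutant enzyme. Specific downstream applications are not recorded.
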