Features (pLannotate 1.2.2; 19 found; start..end, strand, type, name):
    946..1023    -  promoter       lacI promoter: lacI
   1031..1310    -  CDS            TcR (fragment): tetracycline efflux protein; tet; confers resistance to tetracycline
   1332..1350    +  promoter       T7 promoter: promoter for bacteriophage T7 RNA polymerase
   1351..1375    +  protein_bind   lac operator: The lac repressor binds to the lac operator to inhibit transcription in E. coli. This inhibition can be relieved by adding lactose or isopropyl-β-D-thiogalactopyranoside (IPTG). lac repressor encoded by lacI
   1390..1412    +  RBS            RBS: efficient ribosome binding site from bacteriophage T7 gene 10 (Olins and Rangwala, 1989)
   1425..1443    +  CDS            7xHis (fragment): 6xHis affinity tag
   1472..1492    +  CDS            capTEV™ (fragment): composite tag for in vivo biotinylation, TEV protease cleavage, and 6xHis tagging
   1500..2483    +  CDS            R1A_SARS2 (fragment): Experimental evidence at protein level: Swiss-Prot protein existence level 1. [Non-structural protein 10]: Plays a pivotal role in viral transcription by stimulating both nsp14 3'-5' exoribonuclease and nsp16 2'-O-methyltransferase activities. Therefore plays an essential role in viral mRNAs cap methylation. From Severe acute respiratory syndrome coronavirus 2 (2019-nCoV) (SARS-CoV-2).
   2531..2578    +  terminator     T7 terminator: transcription terminator for bacteriophage T7 RNA polymerase
   2615..3043    +  rep_origin     f1 ori (sequence partly withheld): f1 bacteriophage origin of replication; arrow indicates direction of (+) strand synthesis
   3096..3153    +  promoter       AmpR promoter (fragment): bla
   3162..3977    -  CDS            KanR: aminoglycoside phosphotransferase; aph(3')-Ia; confers resistance to kanamycin in bacteria or G418 (Geneticin®) in eukaryotes
   4099..4687    +  rep_origin     ori: high-copy-number ColE1/pMB1/pBR322/pUC origin of replication
   4873..5012    -  misc_feature   bom: basis of mobility region from pBR322
   5114..5305    -  CDS            rop: Rop protein, which maintains plasmids at low copy number; rop
   5322..5702    +  CDS            YPB1_ECOLX: Protein predicted: Swiss-Prot protein existence level 4. From Escherichia coli.
   5774..6065    -  CDS            TcR (fragment): tetracycline efflux protein; tet; confers resistance to tetracycline
   6080..6101    -  protein_bind   CAP binding site: CAP binding activates transcription in the presence of cAMP. E. coli catabolite activator protein
   6114..945     -  CDS            lacI (across the origin): lac repressor; lacI; The lac repressor binds to the lac operator to inhibit transcription in E. coli. This inhibition can be relieved by adding lactose or isopropyl-β-D-thiogalactopyranoside (IPTG).
>Addgene plasmid #204778 | SARS-CoV-2 Mpro protease (M165I mutant - clinical mutant); aliases: 3CLpro, 3C-like | addgene full sequence | sequence record 416361 | Addgene NGS Result
GCCCTTCACCGCCTGGCCCTGAGAGAGTTGCAGCAAGCGGTCCACGCTGGTTTGCCCCAGCAGGCGAAAA
TCCTGTTTGATGGTGGTTAACGGCGGGATATAACATGAGCTGTCTTCGGTATCGTCGTATCCCACTACCG
AGATATCCGCACCAACGCGCAGCCCGGACTCGGTAATGGCGCGCATTGCGCCCAGCGCCATCTGATCGTT
GGCAACCAGCATCGCAGTGGGAACGATGCCCTCATTCAGCATTTGCATGGTTTGTTGAAAACCGGACATG
GCACTCCAGTCGCCTTCCCGTTCCGCTATCGGCTGAATTTGATTGCGAGTGAGATATTTATGCCAGCCAG
CCAGACGCAGACGCGCCGAGACAGAACTTAATGGGCCCGCTAACAGCGCGATTTGCTGGTGACCCAATGC
GACCAGATGCTCCACGCCCAGTCGCGTACCGTCTTCATGGGAGAAAATAATACTGTTGATGGGTGTCTGG
TCAGAGACATCAAGAAATAACGCCGGAACATTAGTGCAGGCAGCTTCCACAGCAATGGCATCCTGGTCAT
CCAGCGGATAGTTAATGATCAGCCCACTGACGCGTTGCGCGAGAAGATTGTGCACCGCCGCTTTACAGGC
TTCGACGCCGCTTCGTTCTACCATCGACACCACCACGCTGGCACCCAGTTGATCGGCGCGAGATTTAATC
GCCGCGACAATTTGCGACGGCGCGTGCAGGGCCAGACTGGAGGTGGCAACGCCAATCAGCAACGACTGTT
TGCCCGCCAGTTGTTGTGCCACGCGGTTGGGAATGTAATTCAGCTCCGCCATCGCCGCTTCCACTTTTTC
CCGCGTTTTCGCAGAAACGTGGCTGGCCTGGTTCACCACGCGGGAAACGGTCTGATAAGAGACACCGGCA
TACTCTGCGACATCGTATAACGTTACTGGTTTCACATTCACCACCCTGAATTGACTCTCTTCCGGGCGCT
ATCATGCCATACCGCGAAAGGTTTTGCGCCATTCGATGGTGTCCGGGATCTCGACGCTCTCCCTTATGCG
ACTCCTGCATTAGGAAGCAGCCCAGTAGTAGGTTGAGGCCGTTGAGCACCGCCGCCGCAAGGAATGGTGC
ATGCAAGGAGATGGCGCCCAACAGTCCCCCGGCCACGGGGCCTGCCACCATACCCACGCCGAAACAAGCG
CTCATGAGCCCGAAGTGGCGAGCCCGATCTTCCCCATCGGTGATGTCGGCGATATAGGCGCCAGCAACCG
CACCTGTGGCGCCGGTGATGCCGGCCACGATGCGTCCGGCGTAGAGGATCGAGATCTCGATCCCGCGAAA
TTAATACGACTCACTATAGGGGAATTGTGAGCGGATAACAATTCCCCTCTAGAAATAATTTTGTTTAACT
TTAAGAAGGAGATATACCATGAAACATCACCATCACCATCACCCCATGAGCGATTACGACATCCCCACTA
CTGAGAATCTTTATTTTCAGGGCGCCATGTCAGCCGTGCTGCAGAGTGGTTTTAGAAAAATGGCATTCCC
ATCTGGTAAAGTTGAGGGTTGTATGGTACAAGTAACTTGTGGTACAACTACACTTAACGGTCTTTGGCTT
GATGACGTAGTTTACTGTCCAAGACATGTGATCTGCACCTCTGAAGACATGCTTAACCCTAATTATGAAG
ATTTACTCATTCGTAAGTCTAATCATAATTTCTTGGTACAGGCTGGTAATGTTCAACTCAGGGTTATTGG
ACATTCTATGCAAAATTGTGTACTTAAGCTTAAGGTTGATACAGCCAATCCTAAGACACCTAAGTATAAG
TTTGTTCGCATTCAACCAGGACAGACTTTTTCAGTGTTAGCTTGTTACAATGGTTCACCATCTGGTGTTT
ACCAATGTGCTATGAGGCCCAATTTCACTATTAAGGGTTCATTCCTTAATGGTTCATGTGGTAGTGTTGG
TTTTAACATAGATTATGACTGTGTCTCTTTTTGTTACATGCACCATATTGAATTACCAACTGGAGTTCAT
GCTGGCACAGACTTAGAAGGTAACTTTTATGGACCTTTTGTTGACAGGCAAACAGCACAAGCAGCTGGTA
CGGACACAACTATTACAGTTAATGTTTTAGCTTGGTTGTACGCTGCTGTTATAAATGGAGACAGGTGGTT
TCTCAATCGATTTACCACAACTCTTAATGACTTTAACCTTGTGGCTATGAAGTACAATTATGAACCTCTA
ACACAAGACCATGTTGACATACTAGGACCTCTTTCTGCTCAAACTGGAATTGCCGTTTTAGATATGTGTG
CTTCATTAAAAGAATTACTGCAAAATGGTATGAATGGACGTACCATATTGGGTAGTGCTTTATTAGAAGA
TGAATTTACACCTTTTGATGTTGTTAGACAATGCTCAGGTGTTACTTTCCAATAACCGCGTCGGGTCACC
ACCACCACCACCACTGAGATCCGGCTGCTAACAAAGCCCGAAAGGAAGCTGAGTTGGCTGCTGCCACCGC
TGAGCAATAACTAGCATAACCCCTTGGGGCCTCTAAACGGGTCTTGAGGGGTTTTTTGCTGAAAGGAGGA
ACTATATCCGGATTGGCGAATGGG
[124 nt withheld, positions 2615-2738]
C
[91 nt withheld, positions 2740-2830]
A
[49 nt withheld, positions 2832-2880]
CCTTTGACGTTGGAGTCCACGTTCTTT
[37 nt withheld, positions 2908-2944]
ACCCTATCTCGGTCTATTCTTTTGATTTATAAGGGATTTTGCCGATTTCGGCCTATTGGTTAAAAAATGA
GCTGATTTAACAAAAATTTAACGCGAATTTTAACAAAATATTAACGCTTACAATTTAGGTGGCACTTTTC
GGGGAAATGTGCGCGGAACCCCTATTTGTTTATTTTTCTAAATACATTCAAATATGTATCCGCTCATGAA
TTAATTCTTAGAAAAACTCATCGAGCATCAAATGAAACTGCAATTTATTCATATCAGGATTATCAATACC
ATATTTTTGAAAAAGCCGTTTCTGTAATGAAGGAGAAAACTCACCGAGGCAGTTCCATAGGATGGCAAGA
TCCTGGTATCGGTCTGCGATTCCGACTCGTCCAACATCAATACAACCTATTAATTTCCCCTCGTCAAAAA
TAAGGTTATCAAGTGAGAAATCACCATGAGTGACGACTGAATCCGGTGAGAATGGCAAAAGTTTATGCAT
TTCTTTCCAGACTTGTTCAACAGGCCAGCCATTACGCTCGTCATCAAAATCACTCGCATCAACCAAACCG
TTATTCATTCGTGATTGCGCCTGAGCGAGACGAAATACGCGATCGCTGTTAAAAGGACAATTACAAACAG
GAATCGAATGCAACCGGCGCAGGAACACTGCCAGCGCATCAACAATATTTTCACCTGAATCAGGATATTC
TTCTAATACCTGGAATGCTGTTTTCCCGGGGATCGCAGTGGTGAGTAACCATGCATCATCAGGAGTACGG
ATAAAATGCTTGATGGTCGGAAGAGGCATAAATTCCGTCAGCCAGTTTAGTCTGACCATCTCATCTGTAA
CATCATTGGCAACGCTACCTTTGCCATGTTTCAGAAACAACTCTGGCGCATCGGGCTTCCCATACAATCG
ATAGATTGTCGCACCTGATTGCCCGACATTATCGCGAGCCCATTTATACCCATATAAATCAGCATCCATG
TTGGAATTTAATCGCGGCCTAGAGCAAGACGTTTCCCGTTGAATATGGCTCATAACACCCCTTGTATTAC
TGTTTATGTAAGCAGACAGTTTTATTGTTCATGACCAAAATCCCTTAACGTGAGTTTTCGTTCCACTGAG
CGTCAGACCCCGTAGAAAAGATCAAAGGATCTTCTTGAGATCCTTTTTTTCTGCGCGTAATCTGCTGCTT
GCAAACAAAAAAACCACCGCTACCAGCGGTGGTTTGTTTGCCGGATCAAGAGCTACCAACTCTTTTTCCG
AAGGTAACTGGCTTCAGCAGAGCGCAGATACCAAATACTGTCCTTCTAGTGTAGCCGTAGTTAGGCCACC
ACTTCAAGAACTCTGTAGCACCGCCTACATACCTCGCTCTGCTAATCCTGTTACCAGTGGCTGCTGCCAG
TGGCGATAAGTCGTGTCTTACCGGGTTGGACTCAAGACGATAGTTACCGGATAAGGCGCAGCGGTCGGGC
TGAACGGGGGGTTCGTGCACACAGCCCAGCTTGGAGCGAACGACCTACACCGAACTGAGATACCTACAGC
GTGAGCTATGAGAAAGCGCCACGCTTCCCGAAGGGAGAAAGGCGGACAGGTATCCGGTAAGCGGCAGGGT
CGGAACAGGAGAGCGCACGAGGGAGCTTCCAGGGGGAAACGCCTGGTATCTTTATAGTCCTGTCGGGTTT
CGCCACCTCTGACTTGAGCGTCGATTTTTGTGATGCTCGTCAGGGGGGCGGAGCCTATGGAAAAACGCCA
GCAACGCGGCCTTTTTACGGTTCCTGGCCTTTTGCTGGCCTTTTGCTCACATGTTCTTTCCTGCGTTATC
CCCTGATTCTGTGGATAACCGTATTACCGCCTTTGAGTGAGCTGATACCGCTCGCCGCAGCCGAACGACC
GAGCGCAGCGAGTCAGTGAGCGAGGAAGCGGAAGAGCGCCTGATGCGGTATTTTCTCCTTACGCATCTGT
GCGGTATTTCACACCGCAATGGTGCACTCTCAGTACAATCTGCTCTGATGCCGCATAGTTAAGCCAGTAT
ACACTCCGCTATCGCTACGTGACTGGGTCATGGCTGCGCCCCGACACCCGCCAACACCCGCTGACGCGCC
CTGACGGGCTTGTCTGCTCCCGGCATCCGCTTACAGACAAGCTGTGACCGTCTCCGGGAGCTGCATGTGT
CAGAGGTTTTCACCGTCATCACCGAAACGCGCGAGGCAGCTGCGGTAAAGCTCATCAGCGTGGTCGTGAA
GCGATTCACAGATGTCTGCCTGTTCATCCGCGTCCAGCTCGTTGAGTTTCTCCAGAAGCGTTAATGTCTG
GCTTCTGATAAAGCGGGCCATGTTAAGGGCGGTTTTTTCCTGTTTGGTCACTGATGCCTCCGTGTAAGGG
GGATTTCTGTTCATGGGGGTAATGATACCGATGAAACGAGAGAGGATGCTCACGATACGGGTTACTGATG
ATGAACATGCCCGGTTACTGGAACGTTGTGAGGGTAAACAACTGGCGGTATGGATGCGGCGGGACCAGAG
AAAAATCACTCAGGGTCAATGCCAGCGCTTCGTTAATACAGATGTAGGTGTTCCACAGGGTAGCCAGCAG
CATCCTGCGATGCAGATCCGGAACATAATGGTGCAGGGCGCTGACTTCCGCGTTTCCAGACTTTACGAAA
CACGGAAACCGAAGACCATTCATGTTGTTGCTCAGGTCGCAGACGTTTTGCAGCAGCAGTCGCTTCACGT
TCGCTCGCGTATCGGTGATTCATTCTGCTAACCAGTAAGGCAACCCCGCCAGCCTAGCCGGGTCCTCAAC
GACAGGAGCACGATCATGCGCACCCGTGGGGCCGCCATGCCGGCGATAATGGCCTGCTTCTCGCCGAAAC
GTTTGGTGGCGGGACCAGTGACGAAGGCTTGAGCGAGGGCGTGCAAGATTCCGAATACCGCAAGCGACAG
GCCGATCATCGTCGCGCTCCAGCGAAAGCGGTCCTCGCCGAAAATGACCCAGAGCGCTGCCGGCACCTGT
CCTACGAGTTGCATGATAAAGAAGACAGTCATAAGTGCGGCGACGATAGTCATGCCCCGCGCCCACCGGA
AGGAGCTGACTGGGTTGAAGGCTCTCAAGGGCATCGGTCGAGATCCCGGTGCCTAATGAGTGAGCTAACT
TACATTAATTGCGTTGCGCTCACTGCCCGCTTTCCAGTCGGGAAACCTGTCGTGCCAGCTGCATTAATGA
ATCGGCCAACGCGCGGGGAGAGGCGGTTTGCGTATTGGGCGCCAGGGTGGTTTTTCTTTTCACCAGTGAG
ACGGGCAACAGCTGATT
