>Addgene plasmid #204778 | SARS-CoV-2 Mpro protease (M165I mutant - clinical mutant); aliases: 3CLpro, 3C-like | depositor partial sequence | sequence record 398051 | Insert
AGTGGTTTTAGAAAAATGGCATTCCCATCTGGTAAAGTTGAGGGTTGTATGGTACAAGTAACTTGTGGTA
CAACTACACTTAACGGTCTTTGGCTTGATGACGTAGTTTACTGTCCAAGACATGTGATCTGCACCTCTGA
AGACATGCTTAACCCTAATTATGAAGATTTACTCATTCGTAAGTCTAATCATAATTTCTTGGTACAGGCT
GGTAATGTTCAACTCAGGGTTATTGGACATTCTATGCAAAATTGTGTACTTAAGCTTAAGGTTGATACAG
CCAATCCTAAGACACCTAAGTATAAGTTTGTTCGCATTCAACCAGGACAGACTTTTTCAGTGTTAGCTTG
TTACAATGGTTCACCATCTGGTGTTTACCAATGTGCTATGAGGCCCAATTTCACTATTAAGGGTTCATTC
CTTAATGGTTCATGTGGTAGTGTTGGTTTTAACATAGATTATGACTGTGTCTCTTTTTGTTACATGCACC
ATATTGAATTACCAACTGGAGTTCATGCTGGCACAGACTTAGAAGGTAACTTTTATGGACCTTTTGTTGA
CAGGCAAACAGCACAAGCAGCTGGTACGGACACAACTATTACAGTTAATGTTTTAGCTTGGTTGTACGCT
GCTGTTATAAATGGAGACAGGTGGTTTCTCAATCGATTTACCACAACTCTTAATGACTTTAACCTTGTGG
CTATGAAGTACAATTATGAACCTCTAACACAAGACCATGTTGACATACTAGGACCTCTTTCTGCTCAAAC
TGGAATTGCCGTTTTAGATATGTGTGCTTCATTAAAAGAATTACTGCAAAATGGTATGAATGGACGTACC
ATATTGGGTAGTGCTTTATTAGAAGATGAATTTACACCTTTTGATGTTGTTAGACAATGCTCAGGTGTTA
CTTTCCAATAA
